Addgene plasmid #196897: pCAG-lox-inv[Talpha1-iCre-pA]-lox-2xHA-128-425-Akap9
Purpose: Neuron-specific expression of fragment 128-425 from A-Kinase Anchoring Protein 9 (Akap9) fused to 2xHA-tags.
Depositing lab: Frank Bradke. Depositing organization: Deutsches Zentrum fuer Neurodegenerative Erkrankungen (DZNE). Publication: Centrosomal microtubule nucleation regulates radial migration of projection neurons independently of polarization in the developing brain. Vinopal S, Dupraz S, Alfadil E, Pietralla T, Bendre S, Stiess M, Falk S, Camargo Ortega G, Maghelli N, Tolic IM, Smejkal J, Gotz M, Bradke F. Neuron. 2023 Apr 19;111(8):1241-1263.e16. doi: 10.1016/j.neuron.2023.01.020. Epub 2023 Feb 15. PubMed 36796357.
Backbone
  Vector backbone: pCAG-lox
  Backbone size w/o insert (bp): 7546
  Vector type: Mammalian Expression, Cre/Lox
Growth in bacteria
  Bacterial resistance: Ampicillin, 100 μg/mL
  Growth temperature: 37°C
  Growth strain: DH5alpha
  Copy number: High Copy
Gene/Insert
  Gene/Insert name: 2xHA-Akap9(128-425)
  Species: R. norvegicus (rat)
  Insert size (bp): 1002
  Entrez Gene: Akap9 (a.k.a. CG-NAP, Gisp, Yotiao)
  Promoter: Quimeric CAG
  Cloning method: Gibson Cloning
  Sequencing primers: 5′ pCAG forward (5'-GCAACGTGCTGGTTATTGTG-3'); 3′ M13_ (-20) forward primer (5'-GTAAAACGACGGCCAGT-3')
Terms and licenses: Academic/Nonprofit Terms; Industry Terms: Not Available to Industry
How to cite: pCAG-lox-inv[Talpha1-iCre-pA]-lox-2xHA-128-425-Akap9 was a gift from Frank Bradke (Addgene plasmid # 196897 ; http://n2t.net/addgene:196897 ; RRID:Addgene_196897)
