[The description below was written by a language model from this plasmid's Addgene catalogue record and pLannotate feature annotations shown in this document.]
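Description:
pCAG-lox-inv[Talpha1-iCre-pA]-lox-2xHA-128-425-Akap9 is a mammalian expression plasmid of the Cre/lox type, built on the pCAG-lox backbone and designed to restrict expression of a tagged Akap9 fragment to neurons. It is propagated in E. coli as a high-copy plasmid through a ColE1/pUC-type origin with ampicillin selection (AmpR). It also carries an f1 origin and remnants of a lac/lacZα cloning region. No mammalian selection marker is annotated.

The strong chimeric CAG promoter (CMV enhancer, chicken β-actin promoter and chimeric intron) sits upstream of two loxP sites in the same orientation. Between these sites, on the opposite strand, lies a self-contained cassette with a Cre coding sequence (iCre according to the name) and a rabbit β-globin poly(A) signal. The roughly 1.1 kb unannotated stretch upstream of Cre in that orientation presumably holds the Talpha1 promoter named in the title, a neuron-specific α-tubulin promoter, though the feature table does not identify it. Downstream of the second loxP are the HA epitope tags, a rat Akap9 fragment covering residues 128-425, and a bGH poly(A) signal.

The apparent logic is that the floxed cassette separates CAG from the payload until Talpha1 becomes active in neurons. The iCre that is then produced excises its own cassette, which places 2xHA-Akap9(128-425) directly under CAG for strong, sustained expression. Akap9 is a centrosome and Golgi scaffolding protein involved in microtubule nucleation. The associated study concerns centrosomal microtubule nucleation in migrating projection neurons of the developing brain, but the record does not state what this fragment does mechanistically.
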