Features (pLannotate 1.2.2; 21 found; start..end, strand, type, name):
      6..385     +  enhancer       CMV enhancer: human cytomegalovirus immediate early enhancer
    387..664     +  promoter       chicken β-actin promoter: No description available
    665..1681    +  intron         chimeric intron: chimera between introns from chicken β-actin and rabbit β-globin
   1694..1712    +  promoter       T7 promoter: promoter for bacteriophage T7 RNA polymerase
   1741..1774    -  protein_bind   loxP: Cre-mediated recombination occurs in the 8-bp core sequence (GCATACAT). Cre recombinase
   2130..2185    -  polyA_signal   β-globin poly(A) signal: rabbit β-globin polyadenylation signal (Gil and Proudfoot, 1987)
   2257..3282    -  CDS            cre: RECR_BPP1 - Experimental evidence at protein level: Swiss-Prot protein existence level 1. Catalyzes site-specific recombination between two 34-base- pair LOXP sites. Its role is to maintain the phage genome as a monomeric unit-copy plasmid in the lysogenic state. From Escherichia phage P1 (Bacteriophage P1).
   4441..4474    -  protein_bind   loxP: Cre-mediated recombination occurs in the 8-bp core sequence (GCATACAT). Cre recombinase
   4502..4528    +  CDS            3xHA (fragment): three tandem HA epitope tags
   4604..5497    +  CDS            Akap9 (fragment): AKAP9_MOUSE - Also known as Kiaa0803. Experimental evidence at protein level: Swiss-Prot protein existence level 1. Scaffolding protein that assembles several protein kinases and phosphatases on the centrosome and Golgi apparatus. Required to maintain the integrity of the Golgi apparatus. Required for microtubule nucleation at the cis-side of the Golgi apparatus. Required for association of the centrosomes with the poles of the bipolar mitotic spindle during metaphase. In complex with PDE4DIP isoform 2/MMG8/SMYLE, recruits CAMSAP2 to the Golgi apparatus and tethers non-centrosomal minus-end mi
   5522..5746    +  polyA_signal   bGH poly(A) signal: bovine growth hormone polyadenylation signal
   5750..5771    +  promoter       SV40 promoter (fragment): SV40 enhancer and early promoter
   5817..5971    +  CDS            lacZα (fragment): LacZα fragment of β-galactosidase; lacZ fragment
   5976..6404    +  rep_origin     f1 ori (sequence partly withheld): f1 bacteriophage origin of replication; arrow indicates direction of (+) strand synthesis
   6457..6561    +  promoter       AmpR promoter: bla
   6562..7422    +  CDS            AmpR: β-lactamase; bla; confers resistance to ampicillin, carbenicillin, and related antibiotics
   7593..8181    +  rep_origin     ori: high-copy-number ColE1/pMB1/pBR322/pUC origin of replication
   8364..8456    +  CDS            lacI (fragment): lac repressor; lacI; The lac repressor binds to the lac operator to inhibit transcription in E. coli. This inhibition can be relieved by adding lactose or isopropyl-β-D-thiogalactopyranoside (IPTG).
   8469..8490    +  protein_bind   CAP binding site: CAP binding activates transcription in the presence of cAMP. E. coli catabolite activator protein
   8505..8535    +  promoter       lac promoter: promoter for the E. coli lac operon
   8543..8559    +  protein_bind   lac operator: The lac repressor binds to the lac operator to inhibit transcription in E. coli. This inhibition can be relieved by adding lactose or isopropyl-β-D-thiogalactopyranoside (IPTG). lac repressor encoded by lacI
>Addgene plasmid #196897 | pCAG-lox-inv[Talpha1-iCre-pA]-lox-2xHA-128-425-Akap9 | addgene full sequence | sequence record 392232 | Addgene NGS Result
GATTCGACATTGATTATTGACTAGTTATTAATAGTAATCAATTACGGGGTCATTAGTTCATAGCCCATAT
ATGGAGTTCCGCGTTACATAACTTACGGTAAATGGCCCGCCTGGCTGACCGCCCAACGACCCCCGCCCAT
TGACGTCAATAATGACGTATGTTCCCATAGTAACGCCAATAGGGACTTTCCATTGACGTCAATGGGTGGA
GTATTTACGGTAAACTGCCCACTTGGCAGTACATCAAGTGTATCATATGCCAAGTACGCCCCCTATTGAC
GTCAATGACGGTAAATGGCCCGCCTGGCATTATGCCCAGTACATGACCTTATGGGACTTTCCTACTTGGC
AGTACATCTACGTATTAGTCATCGCTATTACCATGGTCGAGGTGAGCCCCACGTTCTGCTTCACTCTCCC
CATCTCCCCCCCCTCCCCACCCCCAATTTTGTATTTATTTATTTTTTAATTATTTTGTGCAGCGATGGGG
GCGGGGGGGGGGGGGGGGCGCGCGCCRGGSGGGGSGGGGSGGGGSGRGGGGSGGGGSGGGGSGRGGCGGA
GAGGKGCGGCGGCAGCCAATCAGAGCGGCGCGCTCCGAAAGTTTCCTTTTATGGCGAGGCGGCGGCGGCG
GCGGCCCTATAAAAAGCGAAGCGCGCGGCGGGCGGGAGTCGCTGCGCGCTGCCTTCGCCCCGTGCCCCGC
TCCGCCGCCGCCTCGCGCCGCCCGCCCCGGCTCTGACTGACCGCGTTACTCCCACAGGTGAGCGGGCGGG
ACGGCCCTTCTCCTCCGGGCTGTAATTAGCGCTTGGTTTAATGACGGCTTGTTTCTTTTCTGTGGCTGCG
TGAAAGCCTTGAGGGGCTCCGGGAGGGCCCTTTGTGCGGGGGGAGCGGCTCGGGGGGTGCGTGCGTGTGT
GTGTGCGTGGGGAGCGCCGCGTGCGGCTCCGCGCTGCCCGGCGGCTGTGAGCGCTGCGGGCGCGGCGCGG
GGCTTTGTGCGCTCCGCAGTGTGCGCGAGGGGAGCGCGGCCGGGGGCGGTGCCCCGCGGTGCGGGGGGGG
CTGCGAGGGGAACAAAGGCTGCGTGCGGGGTGTGTGCGKGGGGGGGTGAGCAGGGGGTGTGGGCGCGTCG
GTCGGGCTGCAACCCCCCCTGCACCCCCCTCCCCGAGTTGCTGAGCACGGCCCGGCTTCGGGTGCGGGGC
TCCGTACGGGGCGTGGCGCGGGGCTCGCCGTGCCGGGCGGGGGGTGGCGGCAGGTGGGGGTGCCGGGCGG
GGCGGGGCCGCCTCGGGCCGGGGAGGGCTCGGGGGAGGGGCGCGGCGGCCCCCGGAGCGCCGGCGGCTGT
CGAGGCGCGGCGAGCCGCAGCCATTGCCTTTTATGGTAATCGTGCGAGAGGGCGCAGGGACTTCCTTTGT
CCCAAATCTGTGCGGAGCCGAAATCTGGGAGGCGCCGCCGCACCCCCTCTAGCGGGCGCGGGGCGAAGCG
GTGCGGCGCCGGCAGGAAGGAAATGGGCGGGGAGGGCCTTCGTGCGTCGCCGCGCCGCCGTCCCCTTCTC
CCTCTCCAGCCTCGGGGCTGTCCGCGGGGGGACGGCTGCCTTCGGGGGGGACGGGGCAGGGCGGGGTTCG
GCTTCTGGCGTGTGACCGGCGGCTCTAGAGCCTCTGCTAACCATGTTCATGCCTTCTTCTTTTTCCTACA
GATCCTTAATTAATAATACGACTCACTATAGGGGGTCGACCCGCCACCAATCATTTAAATATAACTTCGT
ATAATGTATGCTATACGAAGTTATTCGCGATGAATAAATGAAAGCTGTCGAGGGATCTTCATAAGAGAAG
AGGGACAGCTATGACTGGGAGTAGTCAGGAGAGGAGGAAAAATCTGGCTAGTAAAACATGTAAGGAAAAT
TTTAGGGATGTTAAAGAAAAAAATAACACAAAACAAAATATAAAAAAAATCTAACCTCAAGTCAAGGCTT
TTCTATGGAATAAGGAATGGACAGCAGGGGGCTGTTTCATATACTGATGACCTCTTTATAGCCAACCTTT
GTTCATGGCAGCCAGCATATGGGCATATGTTGCCAAACTCTAAACCAAATACTCATTCTGATGTTTTAAA
TGATTTGCCCTCCCATATGTCCTTCCGAGTGAGAGACACAAAAAATTCCAACACACTATTGCAATGAAAA
TAAATTTCCTTTATTAGCCAGAAGTCAGATGCTCAAGGGGCTTCATGATGTCCCCATAATTTTTGGCAGA
GGGAAAAAGATCTTCAGTCCCCATCCTCGAGCAGCCTCACCATGGCCCCAGTCTCAGAGTCCAGGTTTCT
GATGTAGTTCATCACAATGTTCACATTGGTCCAGCCACCAGCCTGCATGATTTCAGGGATGGACACACCA
GCCCTGGCCATGTCCCTGGCAGCACCCACTCTGGCAGAGTGGCCAGACCAGGCCAGGTATCTCTGCCCAG
AGTCATCCTTGGCACCATAGATCAGGCGGTGGGTGGCCTCAAAGATCCCTTCCAGGGCCCGGGTGGACAG
TTGGGAGGTGGCAGAAGGGGAAGCCACACCATTCTTTCTGACCCGGCAGAACAGGTAGTTGTTGGGGTCA
TCAGCCACACCAGACACAGAGATCCATCTCTCCACCAGCTTGGTAACCCCCAGGGACAGGGCCTTCTCCA
CACCAGCTGTGGACACCAGGGTCTTGGTCCTGCCAATGTGGATCAGCATTCTCCCACCATCGGTGCGGGA
GATGTCCTTCACTCTGATTCTGGCAATTTCGGCAATGCGCAGCAGGGTGTTGTAGGCAATGCCCAGGAAG
GCCAGGTTCCTGATGTCCTGGCATCTGTCAGAGTTCTCCATCAGGGATCTGACTTGGTCAAAGTCAGTGC
GTTCAAAGGCCAGGGCCTGCTTGGCTCTCTCCCCAGCATCCACATTCTCCTTTCTGATTCTCCTCATCAC
CAGGGACACAGCATTGGAGTCAGAAGGGCGAGGCAGGCCAGATCTCCTGTGCAGCATGTTGAGCTGGCCC
AGGTGCTGTTGGATGGTCTTCACAGCCAGGCCTCTGGCTTGCAGGTACAGGAGGTAGTCCCTCACATCCT
CAGGTTCAGCAGGGAACCATTTCCTGTTGTTCAGCTTGCACCAGGCAGCCCAGGATCTGCACACAGACAG
GAGCATCTTCCAGGTGTGTTCAGAGAAGGCCTGCCTGTCCCTGAACATGTCCATCAGGTTCTTCCTGACT
TCATCAGAGGTGGCATCCACAGGGAGGGCAGGCAGGTTTTGGTGCACAGTCAGCAGGTTGGAGACTTTCC
TCTTCTTCTTGGGCACCATGGTGGCGAATTCGTTGCTGCTTCGCGGCTGCCGGGTGGATGGCGGAGGCGA
GGAGGAGGTGTTGCTTCTTACAGCGCGACTCTTAAGCGGTCGATGTAAGAGAACCTGCGGCACTTGGGCG
GATGCGCCTCCTTATATACAGCTCGGTCACCATGGGGATGGGCCAAGGCCTTTTCCTGTTGGTCCAGACC
CCTCCGTCTGCCCAGAGAAGCCGCGACAGGAGAGTGGTGATTGGTGCAAGCGACATGGTATGAGGTAATC
TCTCCCCCCTTCCCCCCCTCGCTAGCATCCGTAGATTTTGCATCCTTCAGACAAAGGCCTCGCAAAAGCA
ACTAGCCGAGCATCCATTATGGGGTGGAGCTGGGGAGGGGTAGAGAGGGAAGAAAGAAAACGGGGGTTGG
GTGATTATACGGAGCTTAAACCTTAAACTGTAGTTAGGATAATTTAAGGTTTTCCCCAACACTTAATCAC
AGAATTTGTGTTGAGATTCTTTATGGTAAATTCCAGCTTTTCATTTATACTACACTAAATTTAAATACGT
TCCGTCAGGATTCAACATCTCTGTTCGCTTTAAATAAAGTAGCAAGAGCTATGGGAATGATGGTCAAAAA
GGCGTGGGTAAATGTTTAGTTTTACAGTTGTATTATTGTGGTTATTATTATTACTATTATTATTAATATT
TGAGCAAAATTCAGAAGCTCAGTATGAATAGACCACGCCTATGACCCTCAACAGCACCCGGGAGGCAGAG
GCAGGAAGACTTGCAGCTCAAGGTCATCATAACCGCCCTTAGTGGTTTATGCCTGTAAATCCCAGCATTG
GGAAGCGGAGGACTGCGGTTATTTTGTACCCGGCCTGGATATATAGTGTGATATCCTGTCTCAAAAACCA
AAAACAAACAAAGAGAGAGAGAGAGAGAAAGGAAAAAAGAGAAACAATATACAAAGTAGTACTTAACGCT
TTACTAGAGAGCTTGCTTTCTTTAGCGGTAGTGCTCTCCCATCACCCCTCCCCGCTCGCCCCCTTACCCG
ACCCTACCTCACCCCAGAGCCTGTGTTATTTTGTCCCTAGAAATGAGCCATCCCTCCTAATACGGAATGA
TCCCCATCAAGCTGATCCGGAACCCTTAATATAACTTCGTATAATGTATGCTATACGAAGTTATTAGGTC
CCTCGACCTGCAGCCACCATGTACCCATACGATGTTCCAGATTACGCTGGCTATCCCTATGACGTCCCGG
ACTATGCAGGAAGTTCAGGAGGTTCTAGTGGTACCTCCGGAGGTGGTGGAGGTATGGGGGAAAACGAGTT
GGCTGAGAAGCAGCATGAGGTCGAAGAGTTGACTCAGGAGTTGGAAGAAATGAGGGCCAGCTTTGGGACG
GAAGGGCTGAAGCAGTTACAAGAATTCGAAGCCGCCATTAAACAAAGAGATGGCATCATCACTCAGCTCA
CTGCTAACTTGCAGCAAGCCAGAAAAGAAAAGGATGACACAACGATAGAATTTTTAGAGTTGACAGAACA
GAGTCAAAAGCTGCAGATTCAGTTCCAGCACTTACAGGCTAATGAAACCCTGCAAAACAGCACTCTTAGT
CGAACTGCAACAGATTTACTGCAGGCTAAACGACAGATCTTTACTCTGCAGCAACAGCTGCAAGATTATC
AGAAAAAGGAGGAGGACGTCCAAGCACAAATTTCTTTTTTACAAGAGAAAATTAGAATGTTGGAAATGGA
AAAAGACAGAAAAGTGGAAAGCTTAAATACAAAAGAAATAGAGGAAAAGCAGGCAATCATTGAGGAGTTG
AATACAAGAGTAATAGAAGAAGAGAGAAAAACTGCTGAGCTAGAGAATAAAGTGACAACTGCTGATGAAT
TACTAGGACAGCTCCAAGGACAGGTTACAGAAAAGGATCAGGAGATCAAAAGCCTGAAACTAGAACTGGT
CAACTCTCAGCAGAACGAGCGGAAGTGTTCAGAGGAAATCAAAGAGCTAATGAGGACAGTTGAAGAACTC
CAGAAGAGAAATCTCAAGGACAGCCAGCTGGGGACCGGCACCGTGCGAAGGGTGGAACAAGAAACACAAC
GGAAACTAAGCCTTCTCCAGGCAGAGCTGGATGAGATGTATGGGAAGCAGATAGTGCAAATGAAACAAGA
ATTAATGAAACAGCACATGTCTCAGATAGAGGAGCTTTGAGAGCTCGCTGATCAGCCTCGACTGTGCCTT
CTAGTTGCCAGCCATCTGTTGTTTGCCCCTCCCCCGTGCCTTCCTTGACCCTGGAAGGTGCCACTCCCAC
TGTCCTTTCCTAATAAAATGAGGAAATTGCATCGCATTGTCTGAGTAGGTGTCATTCTATTCTGGGGGGT
GGGGTGGGGCAGGACAGCAAGGGGGAGGATTGGGAAGACAATAGCAGGCATGCTGGGGATGCGGTGGGCT
CTATGGCTTCTGAGGCGGAAAGAACCAGCTGGGGCTCGAGATCCACTAGTTCTAGCCTCGAGGCTAGAGC
GGCCGCCACTGGCCGTCGTTTTACAACGTCGTGACTGGGAAAACCCTGGCGTTACCCAACTTAATCGCCT
TGCAGCACATCCCCCTTTCGCCAGCTGGCGTAATAGCGAAGAGGCCCGCACCGATCGCCCTTCCCAACAG
TTGCGCAGCCTGAATGGCGAATGGG
[124 nt withheld, positions 5976-6099]
C
[91 nt withheld, positions 6101-6191]
A
[49 nt withheld, positions 6193-6241]
CCTTTGACGTTGGAGTCCACGTTCTTT
[37 nt withheld, positions 6269-6305]
ACCCTATCTCGGTCTATTCTTTTGATTTATAAGGGATTTTGCCGATTTCGGCCTATTGGTTAAAAAATGA
GCTGATTTAACAAAAATTTAACGCGAATTTTAACAAAATATTAACGCTTACAATTTAGGTGGCACTTTTC
GGGGAAATGTGCGCGGAACCCCTATTTGTTTATTTTTCTAAATACATTCAAATATGTATCCGCTCATGAG
ACAATAACCCTGATAAATGCTTCAATAATATTGAAAAAGGAAGAGTATGAGTATTCAACATTTCCGTGTC
GCCCTTATTCCCTTTTTTGCGGCATTTTGCCTTCCTGTTTTTGCTCACCCAGAAACGCTGGTGAAAGTAA
AAGATGCTGAAGATCAGTTGGGTGCACGAGTGGGTTACATCGAACTGGATCTCAACAGCGGTAAGATCCT
TGAGAGTTTTCGCCCCGAAGAACGTTTTCCAATGATGAGCACTTTTAAAGTTCTGCTATGTGGCGCGGTA
TTATCCCGTATTGACGCCGGGCAAGAGCAACTCGGTCGCCGCATACACTATTCTCAGAATGACTTGGTTG
AGTACTCACCAGTCACAGAAAAGCATCTTACGGATGGCATGACAGTAAGAGAATTATGCAGTGCTGCCAT
AACCATGAGTGATAACACTGCGGCCAACTTACTTCTGACAACGATCGGAGGACCGAAGGAGCTAACCGCT
TTTTTGCACAACATGGGGGATCATGTAACTCGCCTTGATCGTTGGGAACCGGAGCTGAATGAAGCCATAC
CAAACGACGAGCGTGACACCACGATGCCTGTAGCAATGGCAACAACGTTGCGCAAACTATTAACTGGCGA
ACTACTTACTCTAGCTTCCCGGCAACAATTAATAGACTGGATGGAGGCGGATAAAGTTGCAGGACCACTT
CTGCGCTCGGCCCTTCCGGCTGGCTGGTTTATTGCTGATAAATCTGGAGCCGGTGAGCGTGGGTCTCGCG
GTATCATTGCAGCACTGGGGCCAGATGGTAAGCCCTCCCGTATCGTAGTTATCTACACGACGGGGAGTCA
GGCAACTATGGATGAACGAAATAGACAGATCGCTGAGATAGGTGCCTCACTGATTAAGCATTGGTAACTG
TCAGACCAAGTTTACTCATATATACTTTAGATTGATTTAAAACTTCATTTTTAATTTAAAAGGATCTAGG
TGAAGATCCTTTTTGATAATCTCATGACCAAAATCCCTTAACGTGAGTTTTCGTTCCACTGAGCGTCAGA
CCCCGTAGAAAAGATCAAAGGATCTTCTTGAGATCCTTTTTTTCTGCGCGTAATCTGCTGCTTGCAAACA
AAAAAACCACCGCTACCAGCGGTGGTTTGTTTGCCGGATCAAGAGCTACCAACTCTTTTTCCGAAGGTAA
CTGGCTTCAGCAGAGCGCAGATACCAAATACTGTTCTTCTAGTGTAGCCGTAGTTAGGCCACCACTTCAA
GAACTCTGTAGCACCGCCTACATACCTCGCTCTGCTAATCCTGTTACCAGTGGCTGCTGCCAGTGGCGAT
AAGTCGTGTCTTACCGGGTTGGACTCAAGACGATAGTTACCGGATAAGGCGCAGCGGTCGGGCTGAACGG
GGGGTTCGTGCACACAGCCCAGCTTGGAGCGAACGACCTACACCGAACTGAGATACCTACAGCGTGAGCT
ATGAGAAAGCGCCACGCTTCCCGAAGGGAGAAAGGCGGACAGGTATCCGGTAAGCGGCAGGGTCGGAACA
GGAGAGCGCACGAGGGAGCTTCCAGGGGGAAACGCCTGGTATCTTTATAGTCCTGTCGGGTTTCGCCACC
TCTGACTTGAGCGTCGATTTTTGTGATGCTCGTCAGGGGGGCGGAGCCTATGGAAAAACGCCAGCAACGC
GGCCTTTTTACGGTTCCTGGCCTTTTGCTGGCCTTTTGCTCACATGTTCTTTCCTGCGTTATCCCCTGAT
TCTGTGGATAACCGTATTACCGCCTTTGAGTGAGCTGATACCGCTCGCCGCAGCCGAACGACCGAGCGCA
GCGAGTCAGTGAGCGAGGAAGCGGAAGAGCGCCCAATACGCAAACCGCCTCTCCCCGCGCGTTGGCCGAT
TCATTAATGCAGCTGGCACGACAGGTTTCCCGACTGGAAAGCGGGCAGTGAGCGCAACGCAATTAATGTG
AGTTAGCTCACTCATTAGGCACCCCAGGCTTTACACTTTATGCTTCCGGCTCGTATGTTGTGTGGAATTG
TGAGCGGATAACAATTTCACACAGGAAACAGCTATGACCATGAGGCGCGCCG
